Addgene plasmid #87928: pET21a_Msm_RbpA
Purpose: Mycobacterium smegmatis RpbA in pET21a (ampR) used to co-express with Msm SigA for crystallization purposes
Depositing lab: Seth Darst. Depositing organization: Rockefeller University. Publication: Structure and function of the mycobacterial transcription initiation complex with the essential regulator RbpA. Hubin EA, Fay A, Xu C, Bean JM, Saecker RM, Glickman MS, Darst SA, Campbell EA. Elife. 2017 Jan 9;6. pii: e22520. doi: 10.7554/eLife.22520. PubMed 28067618.
Backbone
  Vector backbone: pET21a
  Backbone manufacturer: Novagen
  Backbone size w/o insert (bp): 5443
  Total vector size (bp): 5788
  Modifications to backbone: none
  Vector type: Bacterial Expression
  Selectable markers: ampicillin
Growth in bacteria
  Bacterial resistance: Ampicillin, 100 μg/mL
  Growth temperature: 37°C
  Growth strain: DH5alpha
  Growth instructions: To express use BL21 (DE3) strains
  Copy number: Unknown
Gene/Insert
  Gene/Insert name: RbpA
  Species: Mycobacterium smegmatis
  Insert size (bp): 345
  GenBank ID: HQ203032.1
  Promoter: T7P
  Cloning method: Restriction Enzyme; 5′ cloning site NdeI (unknown if destroyed); 3′ cloning site BamHI (unknown if destroyed)
  Sequencing primers: 5′ t7p; 3′ t7t
Terms and licenses: Academic/Nonprofit Terms; Industry Terms: Not Available to Industry
How to cite: pET21a_Msm_RbpA was a gift from Seth Darst (Addgene plasmid # 87928 ; http://n2t.net/addgene:87928 ; RRID:Addgene_87928)
