[The description below was written by a language model from this plasmid's Addgene catalogue record and pLannotate feature annotations shown in this document.]
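Description:
pET21a_Msm_RbpA is a bacterial expression plasmid built on the unmodified Novagen pET21a backbone and carrying the Mycobacterium smegmatis rbpA gene, which encodes the RNA polymerase-binding protein RbpA, an essential regulator of mycobacterial transcription initiation. The roughly 345 bp insert was cloned between the NdeI and BamHI sites. The plasmid replicates in E. coli from a pBR322-type ColE1 origin accompanied by the bom region and the rop gene, which moderates copy number. It also carries an f1 phage origin and is selected with ampicillin through the bla β-lactamase gene. The short "TcR" fragments and the predicted E. coli ORF in the annotation are most likely pBR322-derived backbone remnants, not functional markers.

Expression is driven by the T7 promoter, followed by a lac operator and the T7 gene 10 ribosome binding site, with the T7 terminator downstream. The plasmid-borne lacI gene supplies repressor, so transcription is held off until IPTG induction in a host that provides T7 RNA polymerase, such as a BL21(DE3) strain. A short His-tag segment is annotated a few bases downstream of the rbpA coding sequence, corresponding to the C-terminal His tag of pET21a. The record does not state whether it is fused in frame to RbpA or separated from it by a stop codon. The "SET1" fragment just before the terminator is probably an annotation match to vector sequence.

According to the depositor, the construct was made to co-express RbpA with M. smegmatis SigA, supplied from a separate construct, to produce the complex for crystallization and structural study. The sequenced record is 5,708 nt, slightly shorter than the 5,788 bp listed in the catalogue.
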