Features (pLannotate 1.2.2; 19 found; start..end, strand, type, name):
     12..440     +  rep_origin     f1 ori (sequence partly withheld): f1 bacteriophage origin of replication; arrow indicates direction of (+) strand synthesis
    493..597     +  promoter       AmpR promoter: bla
    598..1458    +  CDS            AmpR: β-lactamase; bla; confers resistance to ampicillin, carbenicillin, and related antibiotics
   1629..2217    +  rep_origin     ori: high-copy-number ColE1/pMB1/pBR322/pUC origin of replication
   2403..2542    -  misc_feature   bom: basis of mobility region from pBR322
   2644..2835    -  CDS            rop: Rop protein, which maintains plasmids at low copy number; rop
   2852..3232    +  CDS            YPB1_ECOLX: Protein predicted: Swiss-Prot protein existence level 4. From Escherichia coli.
   3304..3595    -  CDS            TcR (fragment): tetracycline efflux protein; tet; confers resistance to tetracycline
   3610..3631    -  protein_bind   CAP binding site: CAP binding activates transcription in the presence of cAMP. E. coli catabolite activator protein
   3644..4726    -  CDS            lacI: lac repressor; lacI; The lac repressor binds to the lac operator to inhibit transcription in E. coli. This inhibition can be relieved by adding lactose or isopropyl-β-D-thiogalactopyranoside (IPTG).
   4727..4804    -  promoter       lacI promoter: lacI
   4812..5091    -  CDS            TcR (fragment): tetracycline efflux protein; tet; confers resistance to tetracycline
   5113..5131    +  promoter       T7 promoter: promoter for bacteriophage T7 RNA polymerase
   5132..5156    +  protein_bind   lac operator: The lac repressor binds to the lac operator to inhibit transcription in E. coli. This inhibition can be relieved by adding lactose or isopropyl-β-D-thiogalactopyranoside (IPTG). lac repressor encoded by lacI
   5171..5193    +  RBS            RBS: efficient ribosome binding site from bacteriophage T7 gene 10 (Olins and Rangwala, 1989)
   5201..5542    +  CDS            rbpA: RBPA_MYCS2 - Experimental evidence at protein level: Swiss-Prot protein existence level 1. Binds to RNA polymerase (RNAP), probably stimulating transcriptions from principal, but not alternative sigma factor promoters (By similarity). Partially restores transcription in the presence of rifampicin (Rif) in vitro; overexpression leads to an increase in the Rif tolerance in vivo, with smaller colonies. Seems to act by removing Rif from its binding site and preventing its further binding. No longer stimulates transcription in Rif-resistant RNA polymerase (with mutations in rpoB). From Mycolicibact
   5552..5569    +  CDS            9xHis (fragment): 9xHis affinity tag
   5579..5628    +  CDS            SET1 (fragment): solubility-enhancement tag derived from T7 phage gene 10B
   5636..5683    +  terminator     T7 terminator: transcription terminator for bacteriophage T7 RNA polymerase
>Addgene plasmid #87928 | pET21a_Msm_RbpA | addgene full sequence | sequence record 174892 | Addgene NGS Result
TGGCGAATGGG
[124 nt withheld, positions 12-135]
C
[91 nt withheld, positions 137-227]
A
[49 nt withheld, positions 229-277]
CCTTTGACGTTGGAGTCCACGTTCTTT
[37 nt withheld, positions 305-341]
ACCCTATCTCGGTCTATTCTTTTGATTTATAAGGGATTTTGCCGATTTCGGCCTATTGGTTAAAAAATGA
GCTGATTTAACAAAAATTTAACGCGAATTTTAACAAAATATTAACGCTTACAATTTAGGTGGCACTTTTC
GGGGAAATGTGCGCGGAACCCCTATTTGTTTATTTTTCTAAATACATTCAAATATGTATCCGCTCATGAG
ACAATAACCCTGATAAATGCTTCAATAATATTGAAAAAGGAAGAGTATGAGTATTCAACATTTCCGTGTC
GCCCTTATTCCCTTTTTTGCGGCATTTTGCCTTCCTGTTTTTGCTCACCCAGAAACGCTGGTGAAAGTAA
AAGATGCTGAAGATCAGTTGGGTGCACGAGTGGGTTACATCGAACTGGATCTCAACAGCGGTAAGATCCT
TGAGAGTTTTCGCCCCGAAGAACGTTTTCCAATGATGAGCACTTTTAAAGTTCTGCTATGTGGCGCGGTA
TTATCCCGTATTGACGCCGGGCAAGAGCAACTCGGTCGCCGCATACACTATTCTCAGAATGACTTGGTTG
AGTACTCACCAGTCACAGAAAAGCATCTTACGGATGGCATGACAGTAAGAGAATTATGCAGTGCTGCCAT
AACCATGAGTGATAACACTGCGGCCAACTTACTTCTGACAACGATCGGAGGACCGAAGGAGCTAACCGCT
TTTTTGCACAACATGGGGGATCATGTAACTCGCCTTGATCGTTGGGAACCGGAGCTGAATGAAGCCATAC
CAAACGACGAGCGTGACACCACGATGCCTGCAGCAATGGCAACAACGTTGCGCAAACTATTAACTGGCGA
ACTACTTACTCTAGCTTCCCGGCAACAATTAATAGACTGGATGGAGGCGGATAAAGTTGCAGGACCACTT
CTGCGCTCGGCCCTTCCGGCTGGCTGGTTTATTGCTGATAAATCTGGAGCCGGTGAGCGTGGGTCTCGCG
GTATCATTGCAGCACTGGGGCCAGATGGTAAGCCCTCCCGTATCGTAGTTATCTACACGACGGGGAGTCA
GGCAACTATGGATGAACGAAATAGACAGATCGCTGAGATAGGTGCCTCACTGATTAAGCATTGGTAACTG
TCAGACCAAGTTTACTCATATATACTTTAGATTGATTTAAAACTTCATTTTTAATTTAAAAGGATCTAGG
TGAAGATCCTTTTTGATAATCTCATGACCAAAATCCCTTAACGTGAGTTTTCGTTCCACTGAGCGTCAGA
CCCCGTAGAAAAGATCAAAGGATCTTCTTGAGATCCTTTTTTTCTGCGCGTAATCTGCTGCTTGCAAACA
AAAAAACCACCGCTACCAGCGGTGGTTTGTTTGCCGGATCAAGAGCTACCAACTCTTTTTCCGAAGGTAA
CTGGCTTCAGCAGAGCGCAGATACCAAATACTGTCCTTCTAGTGTAGCCGTAGTTAGGCCACCACTTCAA
GAACTCTGTAGCACCGCCTACATACCTCGCTCTGCTAATCCTGTTACCAGTGGCTGCTGCCAGTGGCGAT
AAGTCGTGTCTTACCGGGTTGGACTCAAGACGATAGTTACCGGATAAGGCGCAGCGGTCGGGCTGAACGG
GGGGTTCGTGCACACAGCCCAGCTTGGAGCGAACGACCTACACCGAACTGAGATACCTACAGCGTGAGCT
ATGAGAAAGCGCCACGCTTCCCGAAGGGAGAAAGGCGGACAGGTATCCGGTAAGCGGCAGGGTCGGAACA
GGAGAGCGCACGAGGGAGCTTCCAGGGGGAAACGCCTGGTATCTTTATAGTCCTGTCGGGTTTCGCCACC
TCTGACTTGAGCGTCGATTTTTGTGATGCTCGTCAGGGGGGCGGAGCCTATGGAAAAACGCCAGCAACGC
GGCCTTTTTACGGTTCCTGGCCTTTTGCTGGCCTTTTGCTCACATGTTCTTTCCTGCGTTATCCCCTGAT
TCTGTGGATAACCGTATTACCGCCTTTGAGTGAGCTGATACCGCTCGCCGCAGCCGAACGACCGAGCGCA
GCGAGTCAGTGAGCGAGGAAGCGGAAGAGCGCCTGATGCGGTATTTTCTCCTTACGCATCTGTGCGGTAT
TTCACACCGCAATGGTGCACTCTCAGTACAATCTGCTCTGATGCCGCATAGTTAAGCCAGTATACACTCC
GCTATCGCTACGTGACTGGGTCATGGCTGCGCCCCGACACCCGCCAACACCCGCTGACGCGCCCTGACGG
GCTTGTCTGCTCCCGGCATCCGCTTACAGACAAGCTGTGACCGTCTCCGGGAGCTGCATGTGTCAGAGGT
TTTCACCGTCATCACCGAAACGCGCGAGGCAGCTGCGGTAAAGCTCATCAGCGTGGTCGTGAAGCGATTC
ACAGATGTCTGCCTGTTCATCCGCGTCCAGCTCGTTGAGTTTCTCCAGAAGCGTTAATGTCTGGCTTCTG
ATAAAGCGGGCCATGTTAAGGGCGGTTTTTTCCTGTTTGGTCACTGATGCCTCCGTGTAAGGGGGATTTC
TGTTCATGGGGGTAATGATACCGATGAAACGAGAGAGGATGCTCACGATACGGGTTACTGATGATGAACA
TGCCCGGTTACTGGAACGTTGTGAGGGTAAACAACTGGCGGTATGGATGCGGCGGGACCAGAGAAAAATC
ACTCAGGGTCAATGCCAGCGCTTCGTTAATACAGATGTAGGTGTTCCACAGGGTAGCCAGCAGCATCCTG
CGATGCAGATCCGGAACATAATGGTGCAGGGCGCTGACTTCCGCGTTTCCAGACTTTACGAAACACGGAA
ACCGAAGACCATTCATGTTGTTGCTCAGGTCGCAGACGTTTTGCAGCAGCAGTCGCTTCACGTTCGCTCG
CGTATCGGTGATTCATTCTGCTAACCAGTAAGGCAACCCCGCCAGCCTAGCCGGGTCCTCAACGACAGGA
GCACGATCATGCGCACCCGTGGGGCCGCCATGCCGGCGATAATGGCCTGCTTCTCGCCGAAACGTTTGGT
GGCGGGACCAGTGACGAAGGCTTGAGCGAGGGCGTGCAAGATTCCGAATACCGCAAGCGACAGGCCGATC
ATCGTCGCGCTCCAGCGAAAGCGGTCCTCGCCGAAAATGACCCAGAGCGCTGCCGGCACCTGTCCTACGA
GTTGCATGATAAAGAAGACAGTCATAAGTGCGGCGACGATAGTCATGCCCCGCGCCCACCGGAAGGAGCT
GACTGGGTTGAAGGCTCTCAAGGGCATCGGTCGAGATCCCGGTGCCTAATGAGTGAGCTAACTTACATTA
ATTGCGTTGCGCTCACTGCCCGCTTTCCAGTCGGGAAACCTGTCGTGCCAGCTGCATTAATGAATCGGCC
AACGCGCGGGGAGAGGCGGTTTGCGTATTGGGCGCCAGGGTGGTTTTTCTTTTCACCAGTGAGACGGGCA
ACAGCTGATTGCCCTTCACCGCCTGGCCCTGAGAGAGTTGCAGCAAGCGGTCCACGCTGGTTTGCCCCAG
CAGGCGAAAATCCTGTTTGATGGTGGTTAACGGCGGGATATAACATGAGCTGTCTTCGGTATCGTCGTAT
CCCACTACCGAGATATCCGCACCAACGCGCAGCCCGGACTCGGTAATGGCGCGCATTGCGCCCAGCGCCA
TCTGATCGTTGGCAACCAGCATCGCAGTGGGAACGATGCCCTCATTCAGCATTTGCATGGTTTGTTGAAA
ACCGGACATGGCACTCCAGTCGCCTTCCCGTTCCGCTATCGGCTGAATTTGATTGCGAGTGAGATATTTA
TGCCAGCCAGCCAGACGCAGACGCGCCGAGACAGAACTTAATGGGCCCGCTAACAGCGCGATTTGCTGGT
GACCCAATGCGACCAGATGCTCCACGCCCAGTCGCGTACCGTCTTCATGGGAGAAAATAATACTGTTGAT
GGGTGTCTGGTCAGAGACATCAAGAAATAACGCCGGAACATTAGTGCAGGCAGCTTCCACAGCAATGGCA
TCCTGGTCATCCAGCGGATAGTTAATGATCAGCCCACTGACGCGTTGCGCGAGAAGATTGTGCACCGCCG
CTTTACAGGCTTCGACGCCGCTTCGTTCTACCATCGACACCACCACGCTGGCACCCAGTTGATCGGCGCG
AGATTTAATCGCCGCGACAATTTGCGACGGCGCGTGCAGGGCCAGACTGGAGGTGGCAACGCCAATCAGC
AACGACTGTTTGCCCGCCAGTTGTTGTGCCACGCGGTTGGGAATGTAATTCAGCTCCGCCATCGCCGCTT
CCACTTTTTCCCGCGTTTTCGCAGAAACGTGGCTGGCCTGGTTCACCACGCGGGAAACGGTCTGATAAGA
GACACCGGCATACTCTGCGACATCGTATAACGTTACTGGTTTCACATTCACCACCCTGAATTGACTCTCT
TCCGGGCGCTATCATGCCATACCGCGAAAGGTTTTGCGCCATTCGATGGTGTCCGGGATCTCGACGCTCT
CCCTTATGCGACTCCTGCATTAGGAAGCAGCCCAGTAGTAGGTTGAGGCCGTTGAGCACCGCCGCCGCAA
GGAATGGTGCATGCAAGGAGATGGCGCCCAACAGTCCCCCGGCCACGGGGCCTGCCACCATACCCACGCC
GAAACAAGCGCTCATGAGCCCGAAGTGGCGAGCCCGATCTTCCCCATCGGTGATGTCGGCGATATAGGCG
CCAGCAACCGCACCTGTGGCGCCGGTGATGCCGGCCACGATGCGTCCGGCGTAGAGGATCGAGATCTCGA
TCCCGCGAAATTAATACGACTCACTATAGGGGAATTGTGAGCGGATAACAATTCCCCTCTAGAAATAATT
TTGTTTAACTTTAAGAAGGAGATATACATATGGCTGATCGTGTCCTGCGGGGCAGTCGCCTCGGAGCCGT
GAGCTACGAGACCGACCGCAACCATGACCTGGCGCCGCGTCAGGTCGCCCGCTACCGCACGGATAACGGC
GAGGAGTTCGACGTACCTTTCGCCGACGACGCCGAGATCCCCGGTACGTGGCTCTGCCGCAACGGTCTGG
AGGGCACCCTCATCGAGGGTGACGTGCCGGAGCCCAAGAAGGTCAAGCCGCCGCGTACGCACTGGGACAT
GCTGTTGGAGCGCCGGTCCGTCGAGGAGCTCGAAGAGCTGCTCAAGGAGCGTCTCGACCTGATCAAGGCC
AAGCGGCGCGGAACCGGAAGCTGACTCGAGCACCACCACCACCACCACTGAGATCCGGCTGCTAACAAAG
CCCGAAAGGAAGCTGAGTTGGCTGCTGCCACCGCTGAGCAATAACTAGCATAACCCCTTGGGGCCTCTAA
ACGGGTCTTGAGGGGTTTTTTGCTGAAAGGAGGAACTATATCCGGAT
